Addgene plasmid #119738: SynTagMA_pre
Purpose: Synaptic Tag for Mapping Activity
Depositing lab: Thomas Oertner. Depositing organization: Universitaetsklinikum Hamburg-Eppendorf. Publication: Freeze-frame imaging of synaptic activity using SynTagMA. Perez-Alvarez A, Fearey BC, O'Toole RJ, Yang W, Arganda-Carreras I, Lamothe-Molina PJ, Moeyaert B, Mohr MA, Panzera LC, Schulze C, Schreiter ER, Wiegert JS, Gee CE, Hoppa MB, Oertner TG. Nat Commun. 2020 May 18;11(1):2464. doi: 10.1038/s41467-020-16315-4. PubMed 32424147.
Backbone
  Vector backbone: pAAV
  Backbone manufacturer: Stratagene
  Backbone size w/o insert (bp): 4597
  Total vector size (bp): 6874
  Vector type: Mammalian Expression, AAV
Growth in bacteria
  Bacterial resistance: Ampicillin, 100 μg/mL
  Growth temperature: 37°C
  Growth strain: NEB Stable
  Copy number: High Copy
Gene/Insert
  Gene/Insert name: SynTagMA_pre
  Species: Synthetic
  Insert size (bp): 2277
  Promoter: hsyn1
  Cloning method: Restriction Enzyme; 5′ cloning site AgeI (not destroyed); 3′ cloning site BsrGI (not destroyed)
  Sequencing primers: 5′ syn-sense2 GACTCAGCGCTGCCTCAGTCTG; 3′ S-DIO-R GTTGATTATCGATAAGCTTG
Resource information
  A portion of this plasmid was derived from a plasmid made by: Synaptophysin-CamPARI 2 was a kind gift from Mike Hoppa, Dartmouth College
Terms and licenses: Academic/Nonprofit Terms; Industry Terms: Not Available to Industry
Depositor comments: Please visit https://www.biorxiv.org/content/10.1101/538041v3 for BioRxiv preprint.
How to cite: SynTagMA_pre was a gift from Thomas Oertner (Addgene plasmid # 119738 ; http://n2t.net/addgene:119738 ; RRID:Addgene_119738)
