[The description below was written by a language model from this plasmid's Addgene catalogue record and the feature table of its GenBank file.]
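Description:
SynTagMA_pre is an AAV transfer plasmid built on the Stratagene pAAV backbone for neuron-specific expression of a presynaptically targeted "Synaptic Tag for Mapping Activity". The expression cassette lies between two AAV2 inverted terminal repeats, which allow the intervening DNA to be packaged into recombinant AAV particles when replication and capsid functions are supplied in trans. The plasmid can also be used directly for mammalian transfection. In bacteria it is maintained by a high-copy ColE1/pUC-type origin and selected with ampicillin through the bla gene. An f1 phage origin is also present. The catalogue lists a total size of 6874 bp, whereas the held sequence record is 6863 bp, a small discrepancy the record does not explain.

Expression is driven by the human synapsin I promoter, which restricts transcription to neurons. The synthetic insert of about 2.3 kb was cloned between AgeI and BsrGI sites. The record notes that part of the plasmid derives from a synaptophysin-CaMPARI2 construct, consistent with a fusion that places a calcium-dependent photoconvertible reporter on synaptic vesicles. The feature table annotates only some of this open reading frame: a 6xHis tag, a calmodulin domain and a myosin light chain kinase-derived calmodulin-binding peptide, which together form the calcium-sensing module. The regions upstream of the tag and between the two calcium-sensing elements are unannotated, and they presumably encode the targeting and fluorescent protein portions. A WPRE downstream of the coding sequence enhances transcript stability and expression, and a human growth hormone polyadenylation signal terminates the message. The associated publication describes using the tool for freeze-frame imaging of synaptic activity, marking synapses that were active during a defined time window.
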