LOCUS       Exported 6863 bp ds-DNA circular SYN 12-MAY-2021
DEFINITION  Synaptic Tag for Mapping Activity.
ACCESSION   .
VERSION     .
KEYWORDS    SynTagMA_pre
SOURCE      synthetic DNA construct
  ORGANISM  synthetic DNA construct
REFERENCE   1 (bases 1 to 6863)
  AUTHORS   Perez-Alvarez A, Fearey BC, O'Toole RJ, Yang W, Arganda-Carreras I,
            Lamothe-Molina PJ, Moeyaert B, Mohr MA, Panzera LC, Schulze C,
            Schreiter ER, Wiegert JS, Gee CE, Hoppa MB, Oertner TG
  TITLE     Freeze-frame imaging of synaptic activity using SynTagMA.
  JOURNAL   Nat Commun. 2020 May 18;11(1):2464. doi: 10.1038/s41467-020-16315-4.
  PUBMED    32424147
REFERENCE   2 (bases 1 to 6863)
  AUTHORS   .
  TITLE     Direct Submission
  JOURNAL   Exported May 12, 2021 from SnapGene Server 1.1.58
            http://www.snapgene.com
FEATURES             Location/Qualifiers
     source          1..6863
                     /organism="synthetic DNA construct"
                     /mol_type="other DNA"
     repeat_region   47..176
                     /label=AAV2 ITR (alternate)
                     /note="Functional equivalent of wild-type AAV2 ITR"
     promoter        221..668
                     /label=hSyn promoter
                     /note="human synapsin I promoter; confers neuron-specific
                     expression (Kugler et al., 2003)"
     CDS             1732..1749
                     /codon_start=1
                     /product="6xHis affinity tag"
                     /label=6xHis
                     /translation="HHHHHH"
     CDS             1756..2196
                     /codon_start=1
                     /product="calcium-binding protein"
                     /label=calmodulin
                     /translation="DQLTEEQIAEFKEAFSLFDKDGDGTITTKELGTVMRSLGQNPTEA
                     ELQDMINEVDADGDGTIDFPEFLTMMARKMKDTDSEEEIREAFRVFDKDGNGYISAAEL
                     RHVMTNLGEKLTDEEVDEMIREADIDGDGQVNYEEFVVMMTAK"
     CDS             2917..2973
                     /codon_start=1
                     /product="calmodulin-binding peptide from avian smooth
                     muscle myosin light chain kinase"
                     /label=calmodulin-binding peptide
                     /translation="RRKWNKTGHAVRAIGRLSS"
     misc_feature    3036..3624
                     /label=WPRE
                     /note="woodchuck hepatitis virus posttranscriptional
                     regulatory element"
     primer_bind     complement(3089..3109)
                     /label=WPRE-R
                     /note="WPRE, reverse primer"
     CDS             complement(3507..3518)
                     /codon_start=1
                     /product="Factor Xa recognition and cleavage site"
                     /label=Factor Xa site
                     /translation="IEGR"
     polyA_signal    3656..4132
                     /label=hGH poly(A) signal
                     /note="human growth hormone polyadenylation signal"
     primer_bind     complement(3855..3874)
                     /label=hGH-PA-R
                     /note="Human growth hormone terminator, reverse primer"
     repeat_region   4172..4312
                     /label=AAV2 ITR
                     /note="inverted terminal repeat of adeno-associated virus
                     serotype 2"
     repeat_region   4172..4301
                     /label=AAV2 ITR
     rep_origin      4387..4842
                     /direction=RIGHT
                     /label=f1 ori
                     /note="f1 bacteriophage origin of replication; arrow
                     indicates direction of (+) strand synthesis"
     primer_bind     complement(4474..4493)
                     /label=F1ori-R
                     /note="F1 origin, reverse primer"
     primer_bind     4684..4705
                     /label=F1ori-F
                     /note="F1 origin, forward primer"
     primer_bind     complement(4859..4878)
                     /label=pRS-marker
                     /note="pRS vectors, use to sequence yeast selectable
                     marker"
     primer_bind     4978..5000
                     /label=pGEX 3'
                     /note="pGEX vectors, reverse primer"
     primer_bind     complement(5038..5056)
                     /label=pBRforEco
                     /note="pBR322 vectors, upsteam of EcoRI site, forward
                     primer"
     promoter        5124..5228
                     /gene="bla"
                     /label=AmpR promoter
     CDS             5229..6089
                     /codon_start=1
                     /gene="bla"
                     /product="beta-lactamase"
                     /label=AmpR
                     /note="confers resistance to ampicillin, carbenicillin, and
                     related antibiotics"
                     /translation="MSIQHFRVALIPFFAAFCLPVFAHPETLVKVKDAEDQLGARVGYI
                     ELDLNSGKILESFRPEERFPMMSTFKVLLCGAVLSRIDAGQEQLGRRIHYSQNDLVEYS
                     PVTEKHLTDGMTVRELCSAAITMSDNTAANLLLTTIGGPKELTAFLHNMGDHVTRLDRW
                     EPELNEAIPNDERDTTMPVAMATTLRKLLTGELLTLASRQQLIDWMEADKVAGPLLRSA
                     LPAGWFIADKSGAGERGSRGIIAALGPDGKPSRIVVIYTTGSQATMDERNRQIAEIGAS
                     LIKHW"
     primer_bind     complement(5447..5466)
                     /label=Amp-R
                     /note="Ampicillin resistance gene, reverse primer"
     rep_origin      6260..6848
                     /direction=RIGHT
                     /label=ori
                     /note="high-copy-number ColE1/pMB1/pBR322/pUC origin of
                     replication"
     primer_bind     6749..6768
                     /label=pBR322ori-F
                     /note="pBR322 origin, forward primer"
ORIGIN
        1 gcctttttac ggttcctggc cttttgctgg ccttttgctc acatgtcctg caggcagctg
       61 cgcgctcgct cgctcactga ggccgcccgg gcgtcgggcg acctttggtc gcccggcctc
      121 agtgagcgag cgagcgcgca gagagggagt ggccaactcc atcactaggg gttcctgcgg
      181 ccgcacgcgt gtgtctagac tgcagagggc cctgcgtatg agtgcaagtg ggttttagga
      241 ccaggatgag gcggggtggg ggtgcctacc tgacgaccga ccccgaccca ctggacaagc
      301 acccaacccc cattccccaa attgcgcatc ccctatcaga gagggggagg ggaaacagga
      361 tgcggcgagg cgcgtgcgca ctgccagctt cagcaccgcg gacagtgcct tcgcccccgc
      421 ctggcggcgc gcgccaccgc cgcctcagca ctgaaggcgc gctgacgtca ctcgccggtc
      481 ccccgcaaac tccccttccc ggccaccttg gtcgcgtccg cgccgccgcc ggcccagccg
      541 gaccgcacca cgcgaggcgc gagatagggg ggcacgggcg cgaccatctg cgctgcggcg
      601 ccggcgactc agcgctgcct cagtctgcgg tgggcagcgg aggagtcgtg tcgtgcctga
      661 gagcgcagtc gagaaggtac cggatccccg ggtaccggta tggacgtggt gaatcagctg
      721 gtggctgggg gtcagttccg ggtggtcaag gagccccttg gcttcgtgaa ggtgctgcag
      781 tgggtctttg ccatcttcgc ctttgctacg tgcggcagct acaccggaga gcttcggctg
      841 agcgtggagt gtgccaacaa gacggagagt gccctcaaca tcgaagtcga atttgagtac
      901 ccattcaggc tgcaccaagt gtactttgat gcaccctcct gcgttaaagg gggcactacc
      961 aagatcttcc tagttggtga ctactcctcc tcggctgaat tctttgtcac cgtggctgtg
     1021 tttgccttcc tctactccat gggggccctg gccacctaca tcttcctgca gaacaagtac
     1081 cgagagaaca acaaagggcc aatgatggac ttcctggcca cagcagtgtt cgctttcatg
     1141 tggctagtta gctcatccgc ctgggccaaa ggcctgtccg atgtgaagat ggccactgac
     1201 ccagagaaca ttatcaagga gatgcctatg tgccgccaga caggaaacac atgcaaggaa
     1261 ctgagggacc ctgtgacttc aggactcaac acctcggtgg tgtttggctt cctgaacctg
     1321 gtgctctggg ttggcaacct atggttcgtg ttcaaggaga caggctgggc cgccccattc
     1381 atgcgcgcac ctccaggcgc cccagaaaag caaccagctc ctggcgatgc ctacggcgat
     1441 gcgggctatg ggcagggccc cggaggctat gggccccagg actcctacgg gcctcagggt
     1501 ggttatcaac ccgattacgg gcagccagcc agcggcggtg gcggtggcta cgggcctcag
     1561 ggcgactatg ggcagcaagg ctacggccaa cagggtgcgc ccacctcctt ctccaatcag
     1621 atgaagggcg tggagcccaa gacctactgc tactacagca gcaagcttat gctgcagaac
     1681 gagcttgctc ttaagttggc tggacttgat attaacaaga ctggaggttc tcatcatcac
     1741 caccaccatg gatccgacca actgactgaa gagcagatcg cagaatttaa agaggctttc
     1801 tccctatttg acaaggacgg ggatgggaca ataacaacca aggagctggg gacggtgatg
     1861 cggtctctgg ggcagaaccc cacagaagca gagctgcagg acatgatcaa tgaagtagat
     1921 gccgacggtg acggcacaat cgacttccct gagttcctga caatgatggc aagaaaaatg
     1981 aaagacacag acagtgaaga agaaattaga gaagcgttcc gtgtgtttga taaggatggc
     2041 aatggctaca tcagtgcagc agagcttcgc cacgtgatga caaaccttgg agagaagtta
     2101 acagatgaag aggttgatga aatgatcagg gaagcagaca tcgatgggga tggtcaggta
     2161 aactacgaag agtttgtagt gatgatgaca gcgaagctcg agtgcgagaa aatctatgtg
     2221 cgtgatggag tgctgacggg tgatattcat atgatcttgt tgcttgaagg aaatgcccat
     2281 taccgatgtg acttcagaac tacttacaaa gctaaggaga agggtgtcaa gttaccaggc
     2341 gtgcactatg tggaccacac cattgagatt ttaagccatg acaaagatta caacaaggtt
     2401 aagatctatg agtatgctgt tgctcattct ggattgcctg acaatgccag acgaggcggt
     2461 accggcggat ccatggtgag tgcgattaag ccagacatga agatcaaact gcgtatggaa
     2521 ggcaacgtaa acgggcacca ctttgtgatc gacggagatg gtacaggcaa gccttatgag
     2581 ggaaaacaga ccatggatct tgaagtcaaa gagggcggac ctctgccttt tgcctttgat
     2641 atcctgacca ctgcattcca ttacggcaac agggtattcg tgaaatatcc agacaacata
     2701 caagactatt ttaagcagtc gtttcctaag gggtattcgt gggaacgaag catgactttc
     2761 gaagacgggg gcatttgcta tgccagaagc gacataacaa tggaagggga cactttctat
     2821 aataaagttc gattttatgg taccaacttt cccgccaatg gtccagttat gcagaagaag
     2881 acgctgaaat ggatgccgag ctggacgcgt tcatcacgtc gtaagtggaa taagacaggt
     2941 cacgcagtca gagctatagg tcggctgagc tcataatgta caagttctgc tacgagaacg
     3001 aggtgtaatg agaattcgat atcaagctta tcgataatca acctctggat tacaaaattt
     3061 gtgaaagatt gactggtatt cttaactatg ttgctccttt tacgctatgt ggatacgctg
     3121 ctttaatgcc tttgtatcat gctattgctt cccgtatggc tttcattttc tcctccttgt
     3181 ataaatcctg gttgctgtct ctttatgagg agttgtggcc cgttgtcagg caacgtggcg
     3241 tggtgtgcac tgtgtttgct gacgcaaccc ccactggttg gggcattgcc accacctgtc
     3301 agctcctttc cgggactttc gctttccccc tccctattgc cacggcggaa ctcatcgccg
     3361 cctgccttgc ccgctgctgg acaggggctc ggctgttggg cactgacaat tccgtggtgt
     3421 tgtcggggaa atcatcgtcc tttccttggc tgctcgccta tgttgccacc tggattctgc
     3481 gcgggacgtc cttctgctac gtcccttcgg ccctcaatcc agcggacctt ccttcccgcg
     3541 gcctgctgcc ggctctgcgg cctcttccgc gtcttcgcct tcgccctcag acgagtcgga
     3601 tctccctttg ggccgcctcc ccgcatcgat accgagcgct gctcgagaga tctacgggtg
     3661 gcatccctgt gacccctccc cagtgcctct cctggccctg gaagttgcca ctccagtgcc
     3721 caccagcctt gtcctaataa aattaagttg catcattttg tctgactagg tgtccttcta
     3781 taatattatg gggtggaggg gggtggtatg gagcaagggg caagttggga agacaacctg
     3841 tagggcctgc ggggtctatt gggaaccaag ctggagtgca gtggcacaat cttggctcac
     3901 tgcaatctcc gcctcctggg ttcaagcgat tctcctgcct cagcctcccg agttgttggg
     3961 attccaggca tgcatgacca ggctcagcta atttttgttt ttttggtaga gacggggttt
     4021 caccatattg gccaggctgg tctccaactc ctaatctcag gtgatctacc caccttggcc
     4081 tcccaaattg ctgggattac aggcgtgaac cactgctccc ttccctgtcc ttctgatttt
     4141 gtaggtaacc acgtgcggac cgagcggccg caggaacccc tagtgatgga gttggccact
     4201 ccctctctgc gcgctcgctc gctcactgag gccgggcgac caaaggtcgc ccgacgcccg
     4261 ggctttgccc gggcggcctc agtgagcgag cgagcgcgca gctgcctgca ggggcgcctg
     4321 atgcggtatt ttctccttac gcatctgtgc ggtatttcac accgcatann nnnnnnnnnn
     4381 nnnnnnnnnn nnnnnnnnnn nnnnnnnnnn nnnnnnnnnn nnnnnnnnnn nnnnnnnnnn
     4441 nnnnnnnnnn nnnnnnnnnn nnntnnnnnn nnnnnnnnnn nnnnnnnnnn nnnnnnnnnn
     4501 nnnnnnnnnn cnnnnnnnnn nnnnnnnnnn nnnnnnnnnn nnnnnnnnnn nnnnnnnnnn
     4561 nnnnnnnnnn nnnnnnnnnn nnnnnnnnnn nnnnnnnnnn nnnnnnnnnn nnnnnnnnnn
     4621 nnnnnnnnnn nnnnnnnnnn nnnnnnnnnn nncctttgac gttggagtcc acgttcttta
     4681 atagtggact cttgttccaa actggaacaa cactcaactc tatctcgggc tattcttttg
     4741 atttataagg gattttgccg atttcggtct attggttaaa aaatgagctg atttaacaaa
     4801 aatttaacgc gaattttaac aaaatattaa cgtttacaat tttatggtgc actctcagta
     4861 caatctgctc tgatgccgca tagttaagcc agccccgaca cccgccaaca cccgctgacg
     4921 cgccctgacg ggcttgtctg ctcccggcat ccgcttacag acaagctgtg accgtctccg
     4981 ggagctgcat gtgtcagagg ttttcaccgt catcaccgaa acgcgcgaga cgaaagggcc
     5041 tcgtgatacg cctattttta taggttaatg tcatgataat aatggtttct tagacgtcag
     5101 gtggcacttt tcggggaaat gtgcgcggaa cccctatttg tttatttttc taaatacatt
     5161 caaatatgta tccgctcatg agacaataac cctgataaat gcttcaataa tattgaaaaa
     5221 ggaagagtat gagtattcaa catttccgtg tcgcccttat tccctttttt gcggcatttt
     5281 gccttcctgt ttttgctcac ccagaaacgc tggtgaaagt aaaagatgct gaagatcagt
     5341 tgggtgcacg agtgggttac atcgaactgg atctcaacag cggtaagatc cttgagagtt
     5401 ttcgccccga agaacgtttt ccaatgatga gcacttttaa agttctgcta tgtggcgcgg
     5461 tattatcccg tattgacgcc gggcaagagc aactcggtcg ccgcatacac tattctcaga
     5521 atgacttggt tgagtactca ccagtcacag aaaagcatct tacggatggc atgacagtaa
     5581 gagaattatg cagtgctgcc ataaccatga gtgataacac tgcggccaac ttacttctga
     5641 caacgatcgg aggaccgaag gagctaaccg cttttttgca caacatgggg gatcatgtaa
     5701 ctcgccttga tcgttgggaa ccggagctga atgaagccat accaaacgac gagcgtgaca
     5761 ccacgatgcc tgtagcaatg gcaacaacgt tgcgcaaact attaactggc gaactactta
     5821 ctctagcttc ccggcaacaa ttaatagact ggatggaggc ggataaagtt gcaggaccac
     5881 ttctgcgctc ggcccttccg gctggctggt ttattgctga taaatctgga gccggtgagc
     5941 gtgggtctcg cggtatcatt gcagcactgg ggccagatgg taagccctcc cgtatcgtag
     6001 ttatctacac gacggggagt caggcaacta tggatgaacg aaatagacag atcgctgaga
     6061 taggtgcctc actgattaag cattggtaac tgtcagacca agtttactca tatatacttt
     6121 agattgattt aaaacttcat ttttaattta aaaggatcta ggtgaagatc ctttttgata
     6181 atctcatgac caaaatccct taacgtgagt tttcgttcca ctgagcgtca gaccccgtag
     6241 aaaagatcaa aggatcttct tgagatcctt tttttctgcg cgtaatctgc tgcttgcaaa
     6301 caaaaaaacc accgctacca gcggtggttt gtttgccgga tcaagagcta ccaactcttt
     6361 ttccgaaggt aactggcttc agcagagcgc agataccaaa tactgttctt ctagtgtagc
     6421 cgtagttagg ccaccacttc aagaactctg tagcaccgcc tacatacctc gctctgctaa
     6481 tcctgttacc agtggctgct gccagtggcg ataagtcgtg tcttaccggg ttggactcaa
     6541 gacgatagtt accggataag gcgcagcggt cgggctgaac ggggggttcg tgcacacagc
     6601 ccagcttgga gcgaacgacc tacaccgaac tgagatacct acagcgtgag ctatgagaaa
     6661 gcgccacgct tcccgaaggg agaaaggcgg acaggtatcc ggtaagcggc agggtcggaa
     6721 caggagagcg cacgagggag cttccagggg gaaacgcctg gtatctttat agtcctgtcg
     6781 ggtttcgcca cctctgactt gagcgtcgat ttttgtgatg ctcgtcaggg gggcggagcc
     6841 tatggaaaaa cgccagcaac gcg
//
